Addgene plasmid #238689: HaloTag-STAG1 Vector
Purpose: Express HaloTag-STAG1 Fusion Protein in Mammalian Cells under a CMV promoter
Depositing lab: Promega Corporation.
Backbone
  Vector backbone: pFN222K HaloTag(R) CMV-Blast BiBRET Vector
  Vector type: Mammalian Expression
  Selectable markers: Blasticidin
Growth in bacteria
  Bacterial resistance: Kanamycin, 50 μg/mL
  Growth temperature: 37°C
  Growth strain: DH5alpha
  Copy number: High Copy
Gene/Insert
  Gene/Insert name: STAG1
  Species: H. sapiens (human)
  Mutation: None
  Entrez Gene: STAG1 (a.k.a. SA1, SCC3A)
  Promoter: CMV
  Tag / fusion protein: HaloTag (R) (N terminal on backbone)
  Cloning method: Other
Terms and licenses: Academic/Nonprofit Terms; Industry Terms
How to cite: HaloTag-STAG1 Vector was a gift from Promega Corporation (Addgene plasmid # 238689 ; http://n2t.net/addgene:238689 ; RRID:Addgene_238689)
