[The description below was written by a language model from this plasmid's Addgene catalogue record and pLannotate feature annotations shown in this document.]
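Description:
HaloTag-STAG1 Vector is a 9.1 kb mammalian expression plasmid built on the pFN222K HaloTag CMV-Blast BiBRET backbone, designed to produce human STAG1 as an N-terminal HaloTag fusion. It is maintained in E. coli under kanamycin selection, conferred by an nptII (neo) gene driven by the synthetic bacterial EM7 promoter. The catalogue lists the plasmid as high copy, whereas the automated annotation assigns the replication origin region to p15A, along with short RSF-origin and bom fragments, so the exact origin identity should be treated with some caution. For selection in mammalian cells, a separate cassette on the opposite strand places the blasticidin S deaminase gene (BSD) under the SV40 enhancer/early promoter with a synthetic polyadenylation signal. A single loxP site lies just upstream of the EM7-neo unit; the record does not state its purpose.

The expression unit consists of the CMV immediate-early enhancer and promoter followed by a chimeric β-globin/immunoglobulin intron, which generally improves transcript processing and expression. A T7 promoter sits just ahead of the open reading frame, which would also permit in vitro transcription. The coding region reads HaloTag, a TEV protease recognition site, then full-length wild-type STAG1 (also called SA1 or SCC3A), a subunit of the cohesin complex that holds sister chromatids together. It is followed by a short multiple cloning site remnant and an SV40 late-type polyadenylation signal. HaloTag is a modified bacterial dehalogenase that bonds covalently to chloroalkane ligands, allowing the fusion to be fluorescently labelled, captured on resin, or used as an energy acceptor. The backbone name suggests use in BRET-based assays, although the record itself states only expression of the fusion protein in mammalian cells. The TEV site allows the tag to be removed from STAG1 after purification.
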