Features (pLannotate 1.2.2; 21 found; start..end, strand, type, name):
      3..84      -  polyA_signal   SV40 poly(A) signal: SV40 polyadenylation signal
    107..190     -  CDS            large T antigen (fragment): large T antigen from SV40 (simian virus 40)
    255..620     +  enhancer       CMV enhancer: human cytomegalovirus immediate early enhancer
    622..821     +  promoter       CMV promoter: human cytomegalovirus (CMV) immediate early promoter
    960..1092    +  intron         chimeric intron: chimera between introns from human β-globin and immunoglobulin heavy chain genes
   1136..1154    +  promoter       T7 promoter: promoter for bacteriophage T7 RNA polymerase
   1170..2060    +  CDS            HaloTag®: modified bacterial dehalogenase that forms covalent bonds with chloroalkane derivatives
   2073..2093    +  CDS            TEV site: tobacco etch virus (TEV) protease recognition and cleavage site
   2109..5882    +  CDS            STAG1: STAG1_HUMAN - Also known as SA1, SCC3 Experimental evidence at protein level: Swiss-Prot protein existence level 1. Component of cohesin complex, a complex required for the cohesion of sister chromatids after DNA replication. The cohesin complex apparently forms a large proteinaceous ring within which sister chromatids can be trapped. At anaphase, the complex is cleaved and dissociates from chromatin, allowing sister chromatids to segregate. The cohesin complex may also play a role in spindle pole assembly during mitosis. From Homo sapiens (Human).
   5891..5946    +  misc_feature   MCS: pUC18/19 multiple cloning site
   5995..6116    -  polyA_signal   SV40 poly(A) signal: SV40 polyadenylation signal
   6139..6207    -  CDS            large T antigen (fragment): large T antigen from SV40 (simian virus 40)
   6231..6264    +  protein_bind   loxP: Cre-mediated recombination occurs in the 8-bp core sequence (GCATACAT). Cre recombinase
   6274..6321    +  promoter       EM7 promoter: synthetic bacterial promoter&nbsp
   6353..7144    +  CDS            neo: KKA2_KLEPN - Also known as kan, nptII. Experimental evidence at protein level: Swiss-Prot protein existence level 1. Resistance to kanamycin, neomycin, paromomycin, ribostamycin, butirosin and gentamicin B. From Klebsiella pneumoniae.
   7364..7909    +  rep_origin     p15A ori: Plasmids containing the medium-copy-number p15A origin of replication can be propagated in E. coli cells that contain a second plasmid with the ColE1 origin.
   7997..8052    +  rep_origin     RSF ori (fragment): Plasmids containing the RSF 1030 origin of replication can be propagated in E. coli cells that contain additional plasmids with compatible origins.
   8151..8177    -  misc_feature   bom (fragment): basis of mobility region from pBR322
   8193..8241    -  polyA_signal   poly(A) signal: synthetic polyadenylation signal
   8265..8663    -  CDS            BSD: blasticidin S deaminase; Aspergillus terreus BSD; confers resistance to blasticidin
   8694..9051    -  promoter       SV40 promoter: SV40 enhancer and early promoter
>Addgene plasmid #238689 | HaloTag-STAG1 Vector | addgene full sequence | sequence record 479895 | Addgene NGS Result
CGGCAGTGAAAAAAATGCTTTATTTGTGAAATTTGTGATGCTATTGCTTTATTTGTAACCATTATAAGCT
GCAATAAACAAGTTAACAACAACAATTGCATTCATTTTATGTTTCAGGTTCAGGGGGAGGTGTGGGAGGT
TTTTTAAAGCAAGTAAAACCTCTACAAATGTGGTATGGCTGATTATGATCCGCGGCCGCAATACGTCGAC
GTTATCAGCTGACTTCGTACGAGAGCCTAGGATTATGGCGCGCCACTAGTTATTAATAGTAATCAATTAC
GGGGTCATTAGTTCATAGCCCATATATGGAGTTCCGCGTTACATAACTTACGGTAAATGGCCCGCCTGGC
TGACCGCCCAACGACCCCCGCCCATTGACGTCAATAATGACGTATGTTCCCATAGTAACGCCAATAGGGA
CTTTCCATTGACGTCAATGGGTGGAGTATTTACGGTAAACTGCCCACTTGGCAGTACATCAAGTGTATCA
TATGCCAAGTCCGCCCCCTATTGACGTCAATGACGGTAAATGGCCCGCCTGGCATTATGCCCAGTACATG
ACCTTACGGGACTTTCCTACTTGGCAGTACATCTACGTATTAGTCATCGCTATTACCATGGTGATGCGGT
TTTGGCAGTACACCAATGGGCGTGGATAGCGGTTTGACTCACGGGGATTTCCAAGTCTCCACCCCATTGA
CGTCAATGGGAGTTTGTTTTGGCACCAAAATCAACGGGACTTTCCAAAATGTCGTAATAACCCCGCCCCG
TTGACGCAAATGGGCGGTAGGCGTGTACGGTGGGAGGTCTATATAAGCAGAGCTGGTTTAGTGAACCGTC
AGATCACTAGAAGCTTTATTGCGGTAGTTTATCACAGTTAAATTGCTAACGCAGTCAGTGCTTCTGACAC
AACAGTCTCGAACTTAAGCTGCAGAAGTTGGTCGTGAGGCACTGGGCAGGTAAGTATCAAGGTTACAAGA
CAGGTTTAAGGAGACCAATAGAAACTGGGCTTGTCGAGACAGAGAAGACTCTTGCGTTTCTGATAGGCAC
CTATTGGTCTTACTGACATCCACTTTGCCTTTCTCTCCACAGGTGTCCACTCCCAGTTCAATTACAGCTC
TTAAGGCTAGAGTATTAATACGACTCACTATAGGGCTAGCAAAGCCACCATGGCAGAAATCGGTACTGGC
TTTCCATTCGACCCCCATTATGTGGAAGTCCTGGGCGAGCGCATGCACTACGTCGATGTTGGTCCGCGCG
ATGGCACCCCTGTGCTGTTCCTGCACGGTAACCCGACCTCCTCCTACGTGTGGCGCAACATCATCCCGCA
TGTTGCACCGACCCATCGCTGCATTGCTCCAGACCTGATCGGTATGGGCAAATCCGACAAACCAGACCTG
GGTTATTTCTTCGACGACCACGTCCGCTTCATGGATGCCTTCATCGAAGCCCTGGGTCTGGAAGAGGTCG
TCCTGGTCATTCACGACTGGGGCTCCGCTCTGGGTTTCCACTGGGCCAAGCGCAATCCAGAGCGCGTCAA
AGGTATTGCATTTATGGAGTTCATCCGCCCTATCCCGACCTGGGACGAATGGCCAGAATTTGCCCGCGAG
ACCTTCCAGGCCTTCCGCACCACCGACGTCGGCCGCAAGCTGATCATCGATCAGAACGTTTTTATCGAGG
GTACGCTGCCGATGGGTGTCGTCCGCCCGCTGACTGAAGTCGAGATGGACCATTACCGCGAGCCGTTCCT
GAATCCTGTTGACCGCGAGCCACTGTGGCGCTTCCCAAACGAGCTGCCAATCGCCGGTGAGCCAGCGAAC
ATCGTCGCGCTGGTCGAAGAATACATGGACTGGCTGCACCAGTCCCCTGTCCCGAAGCTGCTGTTCTGGG
GCACCCCAGGCGTTCTGATCCCACCGGCCGAAGCCGCTCGCCTGGCCAAAAGCCTGCCTAACTGCAAGGC
TGTGGACATCGGCCCGGGTCTGAATCTGCTGCAAGAAGACAACCCGGACCTGATCGGCAGCGAGATCGCG
CGCTGGCTGTCGACGCTCGAGATTTCCGGCGAGCCAACCACTGAGGATCTGTACTTTCAGAGCGATAACG
CGATCGCCATGATTACTTCAGAATTACCAGTGTTACAGGATTCAACTAATGAAACTACTGCCCATTCCGA
TGCTGGCAGCGAGCTTGAAGAAACAGAGGTCAAAGGAAAAAGAAAAAGGGGTCGTCCTGGCCGGCCTCCA
TCTACAAATAAGAAACCTCGAAAATCTCCAGGTGAGAAGAGCAGAATTGAAGCTGGAATTAGAGGAGCAG
GCCGTGGAAGAGCTAATGGACACCCTCAACAGAATGGGGAAGGGGAGCCTGTCACATTATTTGAGGTGGT
GAAACTGGGGAAAAGTGCAATGCAGTCCGTGGTGGATGACTGGATTGAATCATATAAACAAGACAGGGAC
ATCGCACTTCTGGATTTAATCAACTTTTTTATCCAGTGTTCAGGATGTCGAGGTACTGTGAGAATAGAGA
TGTTTCGAAATATGCAGAATGCAGAAATCATCAGAAAAATGACTGAAGAATTTGATGAGGACAGTGGTGA
TTATCCTCTTACCATGCCTGGACCTCAGTGGAAAAAATTTCGTTCAAACTTTTGTGAATTTATTGGAGTC
CTGATTCGACAGTGTCAGTATAGCATAATTTATGATGAGTATATGATGGACACAGTAATCTCCCTTTTGA
CGGGTTTGTCAGACTCCCAGGTCAGAGCTTTTAGGCATACAAGTACCCTGGCTGCCATGAAGCTCATGAC
TGCTCTGGTGAATGTTGCCTTAAACCTCAGTATTCATCAGGATAATACCCAGAGACAATATGAAGCCGAG
AGAAATAAAATGATTGGGAAGAGAGCCAATGAAAGGTTGGAGTTACTACTTCAGAAACGCAAAGAGCTGC
AAGAAAATCAGGATGAAATCGAAAATATGATGAACTCTATTTTTAAGGGTATATTTGTTCATAGATACCG
TGATGCTATTGCTGAGATTAGAGCCATTTGTATTGAAGAAATTGGAGTATGGATGAAAATGTATAGTGAT
GCCTTCCTAAATGACAGTTACCTAAAATATGTTGGCTGGACTCTTCATGACAGGCAAGGGGAAGTCAGGC
TGAAGTGTTTGAAAGCTCTGCAGAGTCTATATACCAATAGAGAATTATTCCCCAAATTGGAACTATTCAC
TAACCGATTCAAGGATCGCATTGTATCAATGACACTTGATAAAGAATATGATGTTGCTGTGGAAGCTATT
CGATTGGTTACTCTGATACTTCATGGAAGTGAAGAAGCTCTTTCCAATGAAGACTGTGAAAATGTTTACC
ACTTGGTGTACTCGGCACATCGCCCTGTTGCTGTGGCAGCTGGAGAGTTCCTTCACAAAAAGCTATTTAG
CAGACATGACCCACAAGCAGAAGAAGCATTAGCAAAGAGGAGGGGAAGAAACAGCCCGAATGGAAACCTC
ATTAGGATGCTGGTTCTTTTCTTTCTTGAAAGTGAGTTACATGAACATGCAGCCTACTTGGTGGACAGTT
TATGGGAGAGCTCTCAAGAACTGTTGAAAGACTGGGAATGTATGACAGAGTTGCTATTAGAAGAACCTGT
TCAAGGAGAGGAAGCAATGTCTGATCGTCAAGAGAGTGCTCTTATAGAGCTAATGGTTTGTACAATTCGT
CAAGCTGCTGAGGCACATCCTCCAGTGGGAAGGGGTACCGGCAAGAGAGTGCTAACTGCCAAAGAAAGGA
AAACTCAAATTGATGATAGAAACAAATTGACTGAACATTTTATTATTACACTTCCTATGTTACTGTCAAA
GTATTCTGCAGATGCAGAGAAGGTAGCAAACTTGCTACAAATCCCACAGTATTTTGATTTAGAAATCTAC
AGCACAGGTAGAATGGAAAAGCATCTGGATGCTTTATTAAAACAGATTAAGTTTGTTGTGGAGAAACACG
TAGAATCAGATGTTCTAGAAGCCTGCAGTAAAACCTATAGTATCTTATGCAGTGAAGAATATACCATCCA
GAACAGAGTTGACATAGCTCGAAGCCAGCTGATTGATGAGTTTGTAGATCGATTCAATCATTCTGTGGAA
GACCTATTGCAAGAGGGAGAAGAAGCTGATGATGATGACATTTACAATGTTCTTTCTACATTAAAGCGGT
TAACTTCTTTTCACAATGCACATGATCTCACAAAATGGGATCTCTTTGGTAATTGCTACAGATTATTGAA
GACTGGAATTGAACATGGAGCCATGCCAGAACAGATAGTCGTGCAAGCACTGCAGTGTTCCCATTATTCG
ATTCTTTGGCAGTTGGTGAAAATTACTGATGGCTCTCCTTCCAAAGAGGATTTGTTGGTATTGAGGAAAA
CGGTGAAATCCTTTTTGGCTGTTTGCCAGCAGTGCCTGTCTAATGTTAATACTCCAGTGAAAGAACAGGC
TTTCATGTTACTCTGTGATCTTCTGATGATTTTCAGCCACCAATTAATGACAGGTGGCAGAGAGGGCCTT
CAGCCTTTGGTGTTCAATCCAGATACTGGACTCCAATCTGAACTCCTCAGTTTTGTGATGGATCACGTTT
TTATTGACCAAGACGAGGAGAACCAGAGCATGGAGGGTGATGAAGAAGATGAAGCTAATAAAATTGAGGC
CTTACATAAAAGAAGGAATCTACTTGCTGCTTTCAGCAAACTTATCATTTATGACATTGTTGACATGCAT
GCAGCTGCAGACATCTTCAAACACTACATGAAGTATTACAATGACTATGGTGATATTATTAAGGAAACAC
TGAGTAAAACCAGGCAGATTGATAAAATTCAGTGTGCCAAGACTCTCATTCTCAGTTTGCAACAGTTATT
TAATGAACTTGTTCAAGAGCAAGGTCCCAACCTAGATAGGACATCTGCCCATGTCAGTGGCATTAAAGAA
CTGGCACGTCGCTTTGCCCTTACATTTGGATTGGACCAGATTAAGACACGAGAAGCAGTTGCCACACTTC
ACAAGGATGGCATAGAGTTTGCATTTAAATACCAAAATCAGAAAGGACAAGAGTATCCACCTCCTAATCT
GGCTTTTCTTGAAGTACTAAGTGAATTTTCTTCTAAACTTCTTCGACAGGACAAAAAGACAGTTCATTCA
TACCTAGAGAAATTCCTTACCGAGCAGATGATGGAAAGGAGGGAGGATGTATGGCTTCCACTCATCTCCT
ATAGAAATTCATTAGTCACTGGGGGTGAAGATGATAGAATGTCTGTGAACAGTGGAAGTAGCAGCAGCAA
AACCTCATCAGTAAGGAATAAGAAAGGACGACCTCCACTTCATAAAAAACGAGTAGAAGATGAGAGTCTG
GATAACACATGGCTAAACAGGACTGACACCATGATTCAGACTCCTGGCCCCCTGCCAGCACCACAACTCA
CATCCACTGTACTGCGGGAGAACAGTCGGCCCATGGGAGACCAGATTCAAGAACCTGAGTCTGAACATGG
TTCTGAACCAGACTTTTTACACAATCCTCAGATGCAGATCTCTTGGTTAGGCCAGCCGAAGTTAGAAGAC
TTAAATCGGAAGGACAGAACAGGAATGAACTACATGAAAGTGAGAACTGGAGTGAGGCATGCTGTTCGGG
GTCTAATGGAGGAAGATGCTGAGCCCATCTTTGAAGATGTGATGATGTCATCCCGAAGCCAGTTAGAAGA
TATGAATGAAGAATTTGAGGACACCATGGTTATTGATCTGCCTCCATCAAGAAATCGGCGAGAGAGAGCT
GAGCTAAGGCCAGACTTCTTTGACTCTGCAGCTATCATAGAAGATGATTCAGGATTTGGAATGCCTATGT
TCGTTTAAACGAATTCGGGCTCGGTACCCGGGGATCCTCTAGAGTCGACCTGCAGGCATGCAAGCTGATT
TGGCTGCTGCCACCGCTGAGCAAGGCCGCTTCGAGCAGACATGATAAGATACATTGATGAGTTTGGACAA
ACCACAACTAGAATGCAGTGAAAAAAATGCTTTATTTGTGAAATTTGTGATGCTATTGCTTTATTTGTAA
CCATTATAAGCTGCAATAAACAAGTTAACAACAACAATTGCATTCATTTTATGTTTCAGGTTCAGGGGGA
GATGTGGGAGGTTTTTTTAAGCAAGTAAAACCTCTACAAATGTGGTAAAATCTTAATTAAGAATTCTAAT
ATAACTTCGTATAGCATACATTATACGAAGTTATGGATCCACTGTTGACAATTAATCATCGGCATAGTAT
ATCGGCATAGTATAATACGACAAGGTGAGGAACTAAACCCAGGAGGCAGATCATGATTGAACAAGATGGA
TTGCACGCAGGTTCTCCGGCCGCTTGGGTGGAGAGGCTATTCGGCTATGACTGGGCACAACAGACAATCG
GCTGCTCTGATGCCGCCGTGTTCCGGCTGTCAGCGCAGGGGCGCCCGGTTCTTTTTGTCAAGACCGACCT
GTCCGGTGCCCTGAATGAACTGCAGGACGAGGCAGCGCGGCTATCGTGGCTGGCCACGACGGGCGTTCCT
TGCGCAGCTGTGCTCGACGTTGTCACTGAAGCGGGAAGGGACTGGCTGCTATTGGGCGAAGTGCCGGGGC
AGGATCTCCTGTCATCTCACCTTGCTCCTGCCGAGAAAGTATCCATCATGGCTGATGCAATGCGGCGGCT
GCATACGCTTGATCCGGCTACCTGCCCATTCGACCACCAAGCGAAACATCGCATCGAGCGAGCACGTACT
CGGATGGAAGCCGGTCTTGTCGATCAGGATGATCTGGACGAAGAGCATCAGGGGCTCGCGCCAGCCGAAC
TGTTCGCCAGGCTCAAGGCGCGCATGCCCGACGGCGAGGATCTCGTCGTGACCCATGGCGATGCCTGCTT
GCCGAATATCATGGTGGAAAATGGCCGCTTTTCTGGATTCATCGACTGTGGCCGGCTGGGTGTGGCGGAC
CGCTATCAGGACATAGCGTTGGCTACCCGTGATATTGCTGAAGAGCTTGGCGGCGAATGGGCTGACCGCT
TCCTCGTGCTTTACGGTATCGCCGCTCCCGATTCGCAGCGCATCGCCTTCTATCGCCTTCTTGACGAGTT
CTTCTGATTCGAAATGACCGACCAAGCGACGCCCAACCGGTATCAGCTCACTCAAAGGCGGTAATACGGT
TATCCACAGAATCAGGGGATAACGCAGGAAAGAACATGTCAAACATGAGAATTACAACTTATATCGTATG
GGGCTGACTTCAGGTGCTACATTTGAAGAGATAAATTGCACTGAAATCTAGAAATATTTTATCTGATTAA
TAAGATGATCTTCTTGAGATCGTTTTGGTCTGCGCGTAATCTCTTGCTCTGAAAACGAAAAAACCGCCTT
GCAGGGCGGTTTTTCGAAGGTTCTCTGAGCTACCAACTCTTTGAACCGAGGTAACTGGCTTGGAGGAGCG
CAGTCACCAAAACTTGTCCTTTCAGTTTAGCCTTAACCGGCGCATGACTTCAAGACTAACTCCTCTAAAT
CAATTACCAGTGGCTGCTGCCAGTGGTGCTTTTGCATGTCTTTCCGGGTTGGACTCAAGACGATAGTTAC
CGGATAAGGCGCAGCGGTCGGACTGAACGGGGGGTTCGTGCATACAGTCCAGCTTGGAGCGAACTGCCTA
CCCGGAACTGAGTGTCAGGCGTGGAATGAGACAAACGCGGCCATAACAGCGGAATGACACCGGTAAACCG
AAAGGCAGGAACAGGAGAGCGCACGAGGGAGCCGCCAGGGGGAAACGCCTGGTATCTTTATAGTCCTGTC
GGGTTTCGCCACCACTGATTTGAGCGTCAGATTTCGTGATGCTTGTCAGGGGGGCGGAGCCTATGGAAAA
ACGGCTTTGCCGCGGCCCTCTCACTTCCCTGTTAAGTATCTTCCTGGCATCTTCCAGGAAATCTCCGCCC
CGTTCGTAAGCCATTTCCGCTCGCCGCAGTCGAACGACCGAGCGTAGCGAGTCAGTGAGCGAGGAAGCGG
AATATATCCTGTATCACATATTCTGCTGACGCACCGGTGCAGCCTTTTTTCTCCTGCCACATGAAGCACT
TCACTGACACCCTCATCAGTGCCAACATAGTAAGCCAGTATACACTCCGCTAGCGCTGATGTCCGGAATC
GTCACACAAAAAACCAACACACAGATGTAATGAAAATAAAGATATTTTATTGCGGCCATCGTGATGGCTA
GAGTTTAGCCCTCCCACACATAACCAGAGGGCAGCAATTCACGAATCCCAACTGCCGTCGGCTGTCCATC
ACTGTCCTTCACTATGGCTTTGATCCCAGGATGCAGATCGAGAAGCACCTGTCGGCACCGTCCGCAGGGG
CTCAAGATGCCCCTGTTCTCATTTCCGATCGCGACGATACAAGTCAGGTTGCCAGCTGCCGCAGCAGCAG
CAGTGCCCAGCACCACGAGTTCTGCACAAGGTCCCCCAGTAAAATGATATACATTGACACCAGTGAAGAT
GCGGCCGTCGCTAGAGAGAGCTGCGCTGGCGACGCTGTAGTCTTCAGAGATGGGGATGCTGTTGATTGTA
GCCGTTGCTCTTTCAATGAGGGTGGATTCTTCTTGAGACAAAGGCTTGGCCATGGTGGCGCTAGTGTCAG
AAGAATCGAGCTTTTTGCAAAAGCCTAGGCCTCCAAAAAAGCCTCCTCACTACTTCTGGAATAGCTCAGA
GGCCGAGGCGGCCTCGGCCTCTGCATAAATAAAAAAAATTAGTCAGCCATGGGGCGGAGAATGGGCGGAA
CTGGGCGGAGTTAGGGGCGGGATGGGCGGAGTTAGGGGCGGGACTATGGTTGCTGACTAATTGAGATGCA
TGCTTTGCATACTTCTGCCTGCTGGGGAGCCTGGGGACTTTCCACACCTGGTTGCTGACTAATTGAGATG
CATGCTTTGCATACTTCTGCCTGCTGGGGAGCCTGGGGACTTTCCACACCCTAACTGACACACATTCCAC
AGCTGGTTCTTTCCGCCTCAGAAGGTACCTAACCAAGTTCCTCTTTCAGAGGTTATTTCAGGCCATGGTG
CTGCGCAAGACGCGTTAATTAAGACGT
